Addgene plasmid #145911: pAc5.1B-EGFP-CG10077-RB_B
Purpose: Insect Expression of CG10077-RB
Depositing lab: Elisa Izaurralde. Depositing organization: Max Planck Institute for Developmental Biology.
Backbone
  Vector backbone: Unknown
  Vector type: Insect Expression
Growth in bacteria
  Bacterial resistance: Ampicillin, 100 μg/mL
  Growth temperature: 37°C
  Growth strain: DH5alpha
  Copy number: Low Copy
Gene/Insert
  Gene/Insert name: CG10077-RB
  Species: D. melanogaster (fly)
  Mutation: H64R in CG10077
  Entrez Gene: CG10077 (a.k.a. Dmel_CG10077, BcDNA:HL01868, BcDNA:HL07910, DmRH5, Dmel\CG10077, cg10077, p90)
  Cloning method: Unknown
Terms and licenses: Academic/Nonprofit Terms; Industry Terms: Not Available to Industry
Depositor comments: ORF extracted from UNIProt:Q8T0I3.Clone BS04293 NCBI:FJ634918.1
How to cite: pAc5.1B-EGFP-CG10077-RB_B was a gift from Elisa Izaurralde (Addgene plasmid # 145911 ; http://n2t.net/addgene:145911 ; RRID:Addgene_145911)
