[The description below was written by a language model from this plasmid's Addgene catalogue record and pLannotate feature annotations shown in this document.]
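Description:
pAc5.1B-EGFP-CG10077-RB_B is an insect-cell expression plasmid of about 6.5 kb for producing an EGFP-tagged form of the Drosophila melanogaster protein CG10077 (isoform RB). The catalogue lists the backbone as unknown, but the name and the annotated parts point to a pAc5.1-type layout. The constitutive Drosophila actin 5C (Ac5) promoter occupies the first 2.5 kb and drives an EGFP coding sequence placed directly upstream of the insert, so the protein would be expressed as an N-terminal EGFP fusion. A V5 epitope tag sequence lies shortly downstream of the insert, followed by an SV40 polyadenylation signal. The record does not show whether V5 is in frame with the insert or separated from it by a stop codon.

The insert region was annotated only by homology, as a roughly 460 nt fragment resembling yeast DBP2, an ATP-dependent DEAD-box RNA helicase. That match fits CG10077 being a related helicase-family gene (one of its aliases is DmRH5). The short annotated span, together with the "_B" suffix in the name, suggests the plasmid may carry only part of the open reading frame, but the record does not state this. The depositor notes an H64R substitution in CG10077.

For propagation in E. coli the plasmid has a ColE1/pUC-type origin and an ampicillin resistance gene (β-lactamase) with its own promoter. The catalogue describes it as low copy, although this origin type is annotated as high-copy. Small fragments of the tetracycline resistance gene and SV40 large T antigen are backbone remnants without apparent function. No marker for selection in insect cells is annotated, which suits transient transfection of Drosophila cultured cells for localisation or interaction studies of the tagged protein.
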