Features (pLannotate 1.2.2; 10 found; start..end, strand, type, name):
      1..2510    +  promoter       Ac5 promoter: Drosophila melanogaster actin 5C promoter
   2530..3246    +  CDS            EGFP: EGFP is a basic (constitutively fluorescent) green fluorescent protein published in 1996, derived from Aequorea victoria. It is reported to be a rapidly-maturing weak dimer with moderate acid sensitivity.
   3256..3714    +  CDS            DBP2 (fragment): DBP2_YEAST - Experimental evidence at protein level: Swiss-Prot protein existence level 1. ATP-dependent RNA helicase involved nonsense-mediated mRNA decay and ribosome biogenesis through rRNA processing. From Saccharomyces cerevisiae (strain ATCC 204508 / S288c) (Baker's yeast).
   3765..3806    +  CDS            V5 tag: epitope tag from simian virus 5
   3906..4040    -  polyA_signal   SV40 poly(A) signal: SV40 polyadenylation signal
   4063..4147    -  CDS            large T antigen (fragment): large T antigen from SV40 (simian virus 40)
   4148..4595    +  CDS            TcR (fragment): tetracycline efflux protein; tet; confers resistance to tetracycline
   4641..5229    -  rep_origin     ori: high-copy-number ColE1/pMB1/pBR322/pUC origin of replication
   5400..6260    -  CDS            AmpR: β-lactamase; bla; confers resistance to ampicillin, carbenicillin, and related antibiotics
   6261..6365    -  promoter       AmpR promoter: bla
>Addgene plasmid #145911 | pAc5.1B-EGFP-CG10077-RB_B | addgene full sequence | sequence record 382842 | Addgene NGS Result
CATGAATGGCATCAACTCTGAATCAAATCTTTGCAGATGCACCTACTTCTCATTTCCACTGTCACATCAT
TTTTCCAGATCTCGCTGCCTGTTATGTGGCCCACAAACCAAGACACGTTTTATGGCCATTAAAGCTGGCT
GATCGTCGCCAAACACCAAATACATAATGAATATGTACACATTCGAGAAAGAAGCGATCAAAGAAGCGTC
TTCGGGCGGAGTAGGAGAATGCGGAGGAGAAGGAGAACGAGCTGATCTAGTATCTCTCCACAATCCAATG
CCAACTGACCAACTGGCCATATTCGGAGCAATTTGAAGCCAATTTCCATCGCCTGGCGATCGCTCCATTC
TTGGCTATATGTTTTTCACCGTTACCCGGGGCCATTTTCAAAGACTCGTCGGCAAGATAAGATTGTGTCA
CTCGCTGTCTCTCTTCATTTGTCGAAGAATGCTGAGGAATTTCGCGATGACGTCGGCGAGTATTTTGAAG
AATGAGAATAATTTGTATTTATACGAAAATCAGTTAGTGGAATTTTCTACAAAAACATGTTATCTATAGA
TAATTTTGTTGCAAAATATGTTGACTATGACAAAGATTGTATGTATATACCTTTAATGTATTCTCATTTT
CTTATGTATTTATAATGGCAATGATGATACTGATGATATTTTAAGATGATGCCAGACCAAAAGGCTTGAA
TTTCTGCGTCTTTTGCCGAACGCAGTGCATGTGCAATTGTTGTTTTTTGGAATATTCAATTTTCGGACTG
TCCGCTTTGATTTCAGTTTCTTGGCTTATTCAAAAAGCAAAGTAAAGCCAAAAAAGCGAGATGGCAATAC
CAAATGCGGCAAAACGGTAGTGGAAGGAAAGGGGTGCGGGGCAGCGGAAGGAAGGGTGGGGCGGGGCGTG
GCGGGGTCTGTGGCTGGGCGCGACGTCACCGACGTTGGAGCCACTCCTTTGACCATGTGTGCGTGTGTGT
ATTATTCGTGTCTCGCCACTCGCCGGTTGTTTTTTTCTTTTTATGCTGCGCTCTCTCTAGCGCCATCTCG
CTTACGCATGCTCAACGCACCGCATGTTGCCGTTTCCTTTTATGCGTCATTTTGGCTCGAAATAGGCAAT
TATTTAAACAAAGATTAGTCAACGAAAACGCTAAAATAAATAAGTCTACAATATGGTTACTTATTGCCAT
GTGTGTGCAGCCAACGATAGCAACAAAAGCAACAACACAGGTGGCTTTCCCTCTTTCACTTTTTGTTTGC
AAGCCGCGTGCGAGCAAGACGGCACGACCGGCAAACGCAATTACGCTGACAAAGAGCAGACGAAGTTTTG
GCGAAAAACATCAAGGCGCCTGATACGAATGCATTTGCAATAACAATTGCGATATTTAATATTGTTTATG
AAGCTGTTTGACTTCAAAACACACAAAAAAAAAAATAAAACAAATTATTTGAAAGAGAATTAGGAATCGG
ACGCTTATCGTTAGGGTAACAACAAGAAATGCTTACTGAGTCACAGCCTCTGGAAAACTGCCGCAAGCCA
GAGAGAGAGAGAAAAAGAGGGAGAGCAGCTTAGACCGCATGTGCTTGTGTGTGAGGCGTCTCTCTCTTCG
TCTCTGTTGCGCAAACGCATAGACTGCACTGAAAAAATCGATTACCTATTTTTTATGAATGAATATTTGC
ACTATTACTATTCAAAACTATTAAGATAGCAATCACATTCAATAGCCAAATACTATACCACCTGAGCGAT
GCAACGAAATGATCAATTTGAGCAAAAATGCTGCATATTTAGGACGGCATCATTATAGAAATGCTTCTTG
CTGTGTACTTTTCTCTCGTCTGGCAGCTGTTTCGCCGTTATTGTTAAAACCGGCTTAAGTTAGGTGTGTT
TTCTACGACTAGTGAATGCCCTACTAGAAGATGTGTGTTGCACAAAATGTCCCTGGAATAACCAATTTGA
AGTGCAGATAGCAGTAAACGTAAGCTAATATGAATATTATTTAACTGTAATGTTTTAATATCGCTGGACA
TTACTAATAAACCCACTATAAACACATGTACATATGTATGTTTTGGCATACAATGAGTAGTTGGGGAAAA
AATGTGTAAAAGCACCGTGACCATCACAGCATAAAGATAACCAGCTGAAGTATCGAATATGAGTAACCCC
CAAATTGAATCACATGCCGCAACTGATAGGACCCATGGAAGTACACTCTTCATGGCGATATACAAGACAC
ACACAAGCACGAACACCCAGTTGCGGAGGAAATTCTCCGTAAATGAAAACCCAATCGGCGAACAATTCAT
ACCCATATATGGTAAAAGTTTTGAACGCGACTTGAGAGCGGAGAGCATTGCGGCTGATAAGGTTTTAGCG
CTAAGCGGGCTTTATAAAACGGGCTGCGGGACCAGTTTTCATATCACTACCGTTTGAGTTCTTGTGCTGT
GTGGATACTCCTCCCGACACAAAGCCGCTCCATCAGCCAGCAGTCGTCTAATCCAGAGACCCCGGATCGG
GGTACCATCATGGTGAGCAAGGGCGAGGAGCTGTTCACCGGGGTGGTGCCCATCCTGGTCGAGCTGGACG
GCGACGTAAACGGCCACAAGTTCAGCGTGTCCGGCGAGGGCGAGGGCGATGCCACCTACGGCAAGCTGAC
CCTGAAGTTCATCTGCACCACCGGCAAGCTGCCCGTGCCCTGGCCCACCCTCGTGACCACCCTGACCTAC
GGCGTGCAGTGCTTCAGCCGCTACCCCGACCACATGAAGCAGCACGACTTCTTCAAGTCCGCCATGCCCG
AAGGCTACGTCCAGGAGCGCACCATCTTCTTCAAGGACGACGGCAACTACAAGACCCGCGCCGAGGTGAA
GTTCGAGGGCGACACCCTGGTGAACCGCATCGAGCTGAAGGGCATCGACTTCAAGGAGGACGGCAACATC
CTGGGGCACAAGCTGGAGTACAACTACAACAGCCACAACGTCTATATCATGGCCGACAAGCAGAAGAACG
GCATCAAGGTGAACTTCAAGATCCGCCACAACATCGAGGACGGCAGCGTGCAGCTCGCCGACCACTACCA
GCAGAACACCCCCATCGGCGACGGCCCCGTGCTGCTGCCCGACAACCACTACCTGAGCACCCAGTCCGCC
CTGAGCAAAGACCCCAACGAGAAGCGCGATCACATGGTCCTGCTGGAGTTCGTGACCGCCGCCGGGATCA
CTCTCGGCATGGACGAGCTGTACAAGCCAAGCTTTATGCTCGACATGGGCTTCGAGCCCCAGATCAGAAA
GATCATGCAGCAGATCCGACCGGACCGTCAGGTTCTCATGTGGTCAGCTACCTGGCCCAAAGAGGTGCGC
CAGTTGGCCGAGGAGTTCCTTAATAACTACATACAGGTGAACATTGGTTCGCTTTCGCTGAGCGCCAATC
GCAACATCCTCCAGATCGTGGACGTGTGCGATGAGAATGAGAAATTGATGAAGCTGATCAAGCTGCTAAC
AGACATCTCGGCGGAGAACGAGACCAAGACCATCATTTTCGTGGAAACCAAGAAGCGTGTGGACGAGATC
ACGCGCAATATCTCCCGCCAGGGCTGGCGCGCATGCGCCATCCACGGCGATAAGTCGCAGCAGGAGCGCG
ACTTTGTGCTCTCGAGCTTCCGCAATGGCCGGCACTCGATACTGGTGGCCACCGATGTGGCTGCCCGCGG
ACTCGGTGAGTATACGTAGGCGGCCGCTCGAGTCTAGAGGGCCCGCGGTTCGAAGGTAAGCCTATCCCTA
ACCCTCTCCTCGGTCTCGATTCTACGCGTACCGGTCATCATCACCATCACCATTGAGTTTAAACCCGCTG
ATCAGCCTCGACTGTGCCTTCTAAGGCCTGAGCTCGCTGATCAGCCTCGATCGAGGATCCAGACATGATA
AGATACATTGATGAGTTTGGACAAACCACAACTAGAATGCAGTGAAAAAAATGCTTTATTTGTGAAATTT
GTGATGCTATTGCTTTATTTGTAACCATTATAAGCTGCAATAAACAAGTTAACAACAACAATTGCATTCA
TTTTATGTTTCAGGTTCAGGGGGAGGTGTGGGAGGTTTTTTAAAGCAAGTAAAACCTCTACAAATGTGGT
ATGGCTGATTATGATCAGTCGACCGATGCCCTTGAGAGCCTTCAACCCAGTCAGCTCCTTCCGGTGGGCG
CGGGGCATGACTATCGTCGCCGCACTTATGACTGTCTTCTTTATCATGCAACTCGTAGGACAGGTGCCGG
CAGCGCTCTGGGTCATTTTCGGCGAGGACCGCTTTCGCTGGAGCGCGACGATGATCGGCCTGTCGCTTGC
GGTATTCGGAATCTTGCACGCCCTCGCTCAAGCCTTCGTCACTGGTCCCGCCACCAAACGTTTCGGCGAG
AAGCAGGCCATTATCGCCGGCATGGCGGCCGACGCGCTGGGCTACGTCTTGCTGGCGTTCGCGACGCGAG
GCTGGATGGCCTTCCCCATTATGATTCTTCTCGCTTCCGGCGGCATCGGGATGCCCGCGTTGCAGGCCAT
GCTGTCCAGGCAGGTAGATGACGACCATCAGGGACAGCTTCAAGGCCAGCAAAAGGCCAGGAACCGTAAA
AAGGCCGCGTTGCTGGCGTTTTTCCATAGGCTCCGCCCCCCTGACGAGCATCACAAAAATCGACGCTCAA
GTCAGAGGTGGCGAAACCCGACAGGACTATAAAGATACCAGGCGTTTCCCCCTGGAAGCTCCCTCGTGCG
CTCTCCTGTTCCGACCCTGCCGCTTACCGGATACCTGTCCGCCTTTCTCCCTTCGGGAAGCGTGGCGCTT
TCTCATAGCTCACGCTGTAGGTATCTCAGTTCGGTGTAGGTCGTTCGCTCCAAGCTGGGCTGTGTGCACG
AACCCCCCGTTCAGCCCGACCGCTGCGCCTTATCCGGTAACTATCGTCTTGAGTCCAACCCGGTAAGACA
CGACTTATCGCCACTGGCAGCAGCCACTGGTAACAGGATTAGCAGAGCGAGGTATGTAGGCGGTGCTACA
GAGTTCTTGAAGTGGTGGCCTAACTACGGCTACACTAGAAGGACAGTATTTGGTATCTGCGCTCTGCTGA
AGCCAGTTACCTTCGGAAAAAGAGTTGGTAGCTCTTGATCCGGCAAACAAACCACCGCTGGTAGCGGTGG
TTTTTTTGTTTGCAAGCAGCAGATTACGCGCAGAAAAAAAGGATCTCAAGAAGATCCTTTGATCTTTTCT
ACGGGGTCTGACGCTCAGTGGAACGAAAACTCACGTTAAGGGATTTTGGTCATGAGATTATCAAAAAGGA
TCTTCACCTAGATCCTTTTAAATTAAAAATGAAGTTTTAAATCAATCTAAAGTATATATGAGTAAACTTG
GTCTGACAGTTACCAATGCTTAATCAGTGAGGCACCTATCTCAGCGATCTGTCTATTTCGTTCATCCATA
GTTGCCTGACTCCCCGTCGTGTAGATAACTACGATACGGGAGGGCTTACCATCTGGCCCCAGTGCTGCAA
TGATACCGCGAGACCCACGCTCACCGGCTCCAGATTTATCAGCAATAAACCAGCCAGCCGGAAGGGCCGA
GCGCAGAAGTGGTCCTGCAACTTTATCCGCCTCCATCCAGTCTATTAATTGTTGCCGGGAAGCTAGAGTA
AGTAGTTCGCCAGTTAATAGTTTGCGCAACGTTGTTGCCATTGCTGCAGGCATCGTGGTGTCACGCTCGT
CGTTTGGTATGGCTTCATTCAGCTCCGGTTCCCAACGATCAAGGCGAGTTACATGATCCCCCATGTTGTG
CAAAAAAGCGGTTAGCTCCTTCGGTCCTCCGATCGTTGTCAGAAGTAAGTTGGCCGCAGTGTTATCACTC
ATGGTTATGGCAGCACTGCATAATTCTCTTACTGTCATGCCATCCGTAAGATGCTTTTCTGTGACTGGTG
AGTACTCAACCAAGTCATTCTGAGAATAGTGTATGCGGCGACCGAGTTGCTCTTGCCCGGCGTCAACACG
GGATAATACCGCGCCACATAGCAGAACTTTAAAAGTGCTCATCATTGGAAAACGTTCTTCGGGGCGAAAA
CTCTCAAGGATCTTACCGCTGTTGAGATCCAGTTCGATGTAACCCACTCGTGCACCCAACTGATCTTCAG
CATCTTTTACTTTCACCAGCGTTTCTGGGTGAGCAAAAACAGGAAGGCAAAATGCCGCAAAAAAGGGAAT
AAGGGCGACACGGAAATGTTGAATACTCATACTCTTCCTTTTTCAATATTATTGAAGCATTTATCAGGGT
TATTGTCTCATGAGCGGATACATATTTGAATGTATTTAGAAAAATAAACAAATAGGGGTTCCGCGCACAT
TTCCCCGAAAAGTGCCACCTGACGTCTAAGAAACCATTATTATCATGACATTAACCTATAAAAATAGGCG
TATCACGAGGCCCTTTCGTCTTCAAGAATTAATTCTATATTCTAAAAACACAAATGATACTTCTAAAAAA
AAAT
